>Addgene plasmid #66044 | DVA_BC | depositor full sequence | sequence record 114274 | DVA_BC sequence 2606 bps
TACTATGTCTTCTGCACCATATGCGGTGTGAAATACCGCACAGATGCGTAAGGAGAAAATACCGCATCAG
GCGCCATTCGCCATTCAGGCTGCGCAACTGTTGGGAAGGGCGATCGGTGCGGGCCTCTTCGCTATTACGC
CAGCTGGCGAAAGGGGGATGTGCTGCAAGGCGATTAAGTTGGGTAACGCCAGGGTTTTCCCAGTCACGAC
GTTGTAAAACGACGGCCAGTGAATTCGAGCTCGGTACCCGGGGATCCTCTAGAGTCGACCTGCAGGCATG
CAAGCTTGGCGTAATCATGGTCATAGCTGTTTCCTGTGTGAAATTGTTATCCGCTCACAATTCCACACAA
CATACGAGCCGGAAGCATAAAGTGTAAAGCCTGGGGTGCCTAATGAGTGAGCTAACTCACATTAATTGCG
TTGCGCTCACTGCCCGCTTTCCAGTCGGGAAACCTGTCGTGCCAGCTGCATTAATGAATCGGCCAACGCG
CGGGGAAGACGTAATGAGAGACCTACTAGTAGCGGCCGCTGCAGGCTTCCTCGCTCACTGACTCGCTGCG
CTCGGTCGTTCGGCTGCGGCGAGCGGTATCAGCTCACTCAAAGGCGGTAATACGGTTATCCACAGAATCA
GGGGATAACGCAGGAAAGAACATGTGAGCAAAAGGCCAGCAAAAGGCCAGGAACCGTAAAAAGGCCGCGT
TGCTGGCGTTTTTCCACAGGCTCCGCCCCCCTGACGAGCATCACAAAAATCGACGCTCAAGTCAGAGGTG
GCGAAACCCGACAGGACTATAAAGATACCAGGCGTTTCCCCCTGGAAGCTCCCTCGTGCGCTCTCCTGTT
CCGACCCTGCCGCTTACCGGATACCTGTCCGCCTTTCTCCCTTCGGGAAGCGTGGCGCTTTCTCATAGCT
CACGCTGTAGGTATCTCAGTTCGGTGTAGGTCGTTCGCTCCAAGCTGGGCTGTGTGCACGAACCCCCCGT
TCAGCCCGACCGCTGCGCCTTATCCGGTAACTATCGTCTTGAGTCCAACCCGGTAAGACACGACTTATCG
CCACTGGCAGCAGCCACTGGTAACAGGATTAGCAGAGCGAGGTATGTAGGCGGTGCTACAGAGTTCTTGA
AGTGGTGGCCTAACTACGGCTACACTAGAAGAACAGTATTTGGTATCTGCGCTCTGCTGAAGCCAGTTAC
CTTCGGAAAAAGAGTTGGTAGCTCTTGATCCGGCAAACAAACCACCGCTGGTAGCGGTGGTTTTTTTGTT
TGCAAGCAGCAGATTACGCGCAGAAAAAAAGGATCTCAAGAAGATCCTTTGATCTTTTCTACGGGGTCTG
ACGCTCAGTGGAACGAAAACTCACGTTAAGGGATTTTGGTCATGAGATTATCAAAAAGGATCTTCACCTA
GATCCTTTTAAATTAAAAATGAAGTTTTAAATCAATCTAAAGTATATATGAGTAAACTTGGTCTGACAGT
TACCAATGCTTAATCAGTGAGGCACCTATCTCAGCGATCTGTCTATTTCGTTCATCCATAGTTGCCTGAC
TCCCCGTCGTGTAGATAACTACGATACGGGAGGGCTTACCATCTGGCCCCAGTGCTGCAATGATACCGCG
CGACCCACGCTCACCGGCTCCAGATTTATCAGCAATAAACCAGCCAGCCGGAAGGGCCGAGCGCAGAAGT
GGTCCTGCAACTTTATCCGCCTCCATCCAGTCTATTAATTGTTGCCGGGAAGCTAGAGTAAGTAGTTCGC
CAGTTAATAGTTTGCGCAACGTTGTTGCCATTGCTACAGGCATCGTGGTGTCACGCTCGTCGTTTGGTAT
GGCTTCATTCAGCTCCGGTTCCCAACGATCAAGGCGAGTTACATGATCCCCCATGTTGTGCAAAAAAGCG
GTTAGCTCCTTCGGTCCTCCGATCGTTGTCAGAAGTAAGTTGGCCGCAGTGTTATCACTCATGGTTATGG
CAGCACTGCATAATTCTCTTACTGTCATGCCATCCGTAAGATGCTTTTCTGTGACTGGTGAGTACTCAAC
CAAGTCATTCTGAGAATAGTGTATGCGGCGACCGAGTTGCTCTTGCCCGGCGTCAATACGGGATAATACC
GCGCCACATAGCAGAACTTTAAAAGTGCTCATCATTGGAAAACGTTCTTCGGGGCGAAAACTCTCAAGGA
TCTTACCGCTGTTGAGATCCAGTTCGATGTAACCCACTCGTGCACCCAACTGATCTTCAGCATCTTTTAC
TTTCACCAGCGTTTCTGGGTGAGCAAAAACAGGAAGGCAAAATGCCGCAAAAAAGGGAATAAGGGCGACA
CGGAAATGTTGAATACTCATACTCTTCCTTTTTCAATATTATTGAAGCATTTATCAGGGTTATTGTCTCA
TGAGCGGATACATATTTGAATGTATTTAGAAAAATAAACAAATAGGGGTTCCGCGCACATTTCCCCGAAA
AGTGCCACCTGACGTCTAAGAAACCATTATTATCATGACATTAACCTATAAAAATAGGCGTATCACGAGG
CAGAATTTCAGATAAAAAAAATCCTTAGCTTTCGCTAAGGATGATTTCTGGAATTCGCGGCCGCTTCTAG
AGACTAGTGGGTCTCA
Features (pLannotate 1.2.2; 13 found; start..end, strand, type, name):
     13..71      +  misc_feature   bom (fragment): basis of mobility region from pBR322
     77..234     -  CDS            lacZα (fragment): LacZα fragment of β-galactosidase; lacZ fragment
    231..287     +  misc_feature   MCS: pUC18/19 multiple cloning site
    324..340     -  protein_bind   lac operator: The lac repressor binds to the lac operator to inhibit transcription in E. coli. This inhibition can be relieved by adding lactose or isopropyl-β-D-thiogalactopyranoside (IPTG). lac repressor encoded by lacI
    348..378     -  promoter       lac promoter: promoter for the E. coli lac operon
    393..414     -  protein_bind   CAP binding site: CAP binding activates transcription in the presence of cAMP. E. coli catabolite activator protein
    427..496     -  CDS            lacI (fragment): lac repressor; lacI; The lac repressor binds to the lac operator to inhibit transcription in E. coli. This inhibition can be relieved by adding lactose or isopropyl-β-D-thiogalactopyranoside (IPTG).
    514..534     +  misc_feature   BioBrick suffix: universal suffix for all parts
    711..1299    -  rep_origin     ori: high-copy-number ColE1/pMB1/pBR322/pUC origin of replication
   1470..2330    -  CDS            AmpR: β-lactamase; bla; confers resistance to ampicillin, carbenicillin, and related antibiotics
   2331..2435    -  promoter       AmpR promoter: bla
   2525..2568    -  terminator     bacterial terminator: putative bacterial transcription terminator
   2571..2592    +  misc_feature   BioBrick prefix: BioBrick prefix for parts that do not start with "ATG"
