[The description below was written by a language model from this plasmid's Addgene catalogue record and pLannotate feature annotations shown in this document.]
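Description:
DVA_BC is an empty destination vector from the CIDAR MoClo (modular cloning) system for E. coli synthetic biology. It is a small plasmid of about 2.6 kb, described in the record as derived from the BioBrick backbone pSB1A2 with an illegal restriction site corrected. It is propagated in E. coli through a high-copy ColE1/pUC-type origin of replication (the catalogue itself lists copy number as unknown) and is selected with ampicillin via a β-lactamase gene driven by its native bla promoter. BioBrick prefix and suffix sequences, a putative bacterial terminator and a short bom fragment remain from the parental backbone.

The plasmid carries no insert. Instead, the cloning position holds a lacZα dropout cassette, annotated as a lacZα fragment with a pUC-type multiple cloning site, under the lac promoter with its operator and CAP binding site, plus a short residual piece of lacI. The designation [B:LacZa:C] indicates that this cassette is flanked by the MoClo fusion sites named B and C. In MoClo/Golden Gate assembly, Type IIS restriction enzymes excise the lacZα cassette and leave these defined overhangs, so that a part or assembly bearing matching B and C ends is ligated in directionally. Loss of lacZα allows blue/white screening in an α-complementing host such as DH5α, with correct recombinants appearing white. The feature table does not annotate the Type IIS sites or the fusion-site sequences, and the record does not state which enzymes or assembly level apply. The vector serves as the ampicillin-resistant recipient for B-to-C position parts when building combinatorial genetic devices.
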