Addgene plasmid #66044: DVA_BC
Purpose: (Empty Backbone) MoClo Destination Vector: (based on pSB1A2 with fixed illegal site) [B:LacZa:C]
Depositing lab: Douglas Densmore. Depositing organization: Boston University Main Campus. Publication: CIDAR MoClo: Improved MoClo Assembly Standard and New E. coli Part Library Enable Rapid Combinatorial Design for Synthetic and Traditional Biology. Iverson SV, Haddock TL, Beal J, Densmore DM. ACS Synth Biol. 2016 Jan 15;5(1):99-103. doi: 10.1021/acssynbio.5b00124. Epub 2015 Nov 4. PubMed 26479688.
Backbone
  Vector backbone: DVA
  Vector type: Synthetic Biology ; Destination Vector
Growth in bacteria
  Bacterial resistance: Ampicillin, 100 μg/mL
  Growth temperature: 37°C
  Growth strain: DH5alpha
  Copy number: Unknown
Gene/Insert
  Gene/Insert name: None
  Species: Synthetic
  Cloning method: Unknown
Terms and licenses: Academic/Nonprofit Terms; Industry Terms: Not Available to Industry
How to cite: DVA_BC was a gift from Douglas Densmore (Addgene plasmid # 66044 ; http://n2t.net/addgene:66044 ; RRID:Addgene_66044)
