>Addgene plasmid #66044 | DVA_BC | addgene partial sequence | sequence record 114273 | MoCloR 5'-gccacctgacgtctaagaaacc-3'
ATAGGCGTATCACGAGGCAGAATTTCAGATAAAAAAAATCCTTAGCTTTCGCTAAGGATGATTTCTGGAA
TTCGCGGCCGCTTCTAGAGACTAGTGGGTCTCATACTATGTCTTCTGCACCATATGCGGTGTGAAATACC
GCACAGATGCGTAAGGAGAAAATACCGCATCAGGCGCCATTCGCCATTCAGGCTGCGCAACTGTTGGGAA
GGGCGATCGGTGCGGGCCTCTTCGCTATTACGCCAGCTGGCGAAAGGGGGATGTGCTGCAAGGCGATTAA
GTTGGGTAACGCCAGGGTTTTCCCAGTCACGACGTTGTAAAACGACGGCCAGTGAATTCGAGCTCGGTAC
CCGGGGATCCTCTAGAGTCGACCTGCAGGCATGCAAGCTTGGCGTAATCATGGTCATAGCTGTTTCCTGT
GTGAAATTGTTATCCGCTCACAATTCCACACAACATACGAGCCGGAAGCATAAAGTGTAAAGCCTGGGGT
GCCTAATGAGTGAGCTAACTCACATTAATTGCGTTGCGCTCACTGCCCGCTTTCCAGTCGGGAAACCTGT
CGTGCCAGCTGCATTAATGAATCGGCCAACGCGCGGGGAAGACGTAATGAGAGACCTACTAGTAGCGGCC
GCTGCAGGCTTCCTCGCTCACTGACTCGCTGCGCTCGGTCGTTCGGCTGCGGCGAGCGGTATCAGCTCAC
TCAAAGGCGGTAATACGGTTATCCACAGAATCAGGG
